>Addgene plasmid #77000 | NUAK2 gRNA (BRDN0001145484) | addgene full sequence | sequence record 186920 | Addgene Assembled Sequence
CCCGGGTGCAAAGATGGATAAAGTTTTAAACAGAGAGGAATCTTTGCAGCTAATGGACCTTCTAGGTCTT
GAAAGGAGTGGGAATTGGCTCCGGTGCCCGTCAGTGGGCAGAGCGCACATCGCCCACAGTCCCCGAGAAG
TTGGGGGGAGGGGTCGGCAATTGATCCGGTGCCTAGAGAAGGTGGCGCGGGGTAAACTGGGAAAGTGATG
TCGTGTACTGGCTCCGCCTTTTTCCCGAGGGTGGGGGAGAACCGTATATAAGTGCAGTAGTCGCCGTGAA
CGTTCTTTTTCGCAACGGGTTTGCCGCCAGAACACAGGTAAGTGCCGTGTGTGGTTCCCGCGGGCCTGGC
CTCTTTACGGGTTATGGCCCTTGCGTGCCTTGAATTACTTCCACCTGGCTGCAGTACGTGATTCTTGATC
CCGAGCTTCGGGTTGGAAGTGGGTGGGAGAGTTCGAGGCCTTGCGCTTAAGGAGCCCCTTCGCCTCGTGC
TTGAGTTGAGGCCTGGCCTGGGCGCTGGGGCCGCCGCGTGCGAATCTGGTGGCACCTTCGCGCCTGTCTC
GCTGCTTTCGATAAGTCTCTAGCCATTTAAAATTTTTGATGACCTGCTGCGACGCTTTTTTTCTGGCAAG
ATAGTCTTGTAAATGCGGGCCAAGATCTGCACACTGGTATTTCGGTTTTTGGGGCCGCGGGCGGCGACGG
GGCCCGTGCGTCCCAGCGCACATGTTCGGCGAGGCGGGGCCTGCGAGCGCGGCCACCGAGAATCGGACGG
GGGTAGTCTCAAGCTGGCCGGCCTGCTCTGGTGCCTGGCCTCGCGCCGCCGTGTATCGCCCCGCCCTGGG
CGGCAAGGCTGGCCCGGTCGGCACCAGTTGCGTGAGCGGAAAGATGGCCGCTTCCCGGCCCTGCTGCAGG
GAGCTCAAAATGGAGGACGCGGCGCTCGGGAGAGCGGGCGGGTGAGTCACCCACACAAAGGAAAAGGGCC
TTTCCGTCCTCAGCCGTCGCTTCATGTGACTCCACGGAGTACCGGGCGCCGTCCAGGCACCTCGATTAGT
TCTCGAGCTTTTGGAGTACGTCGTCTTTAGGTTGGGGGGAGGGGTTTTATGCGATGGAGTTTCCCCACAC
TGAGTGGGTGGAGACTGAAGTTAGGCCAGCTTGGCACTTGATGTAATTCTCCTTGGAATTTGCCCTTTTT
GAGTTTGGATCTTGGTTCATTCTCAAGCCTCAGACAGTGGTTCAAAGTTTTTTTCTTCCATTTCAGGTGT
CGTGACGTACGGCCACCATGACCGAGTACAAGCCCACGGTGCGCCTCGCCACCCGCGACGACGTCCCCAG
GGCCGTACGCACCCTCGCCGCCGCGTTCGCCGACTACCCCGCCACGCGCCACACCGTCGATCCGGACCGC
CACATCGAGCGGGTCACCGAGCTGCAAGAACTCTTCCTCACGCGCGTCGGGCTCGACATCGGCAAGGTGT
GGGTCGCGGACGACGGCGCCGCCGTGGCGGTCTGGACCACGCCGGAGAGCGTCGAAGCGGGGGCGGTGTT
CGCCGAGATCGGCCCGCGCATGGCCGAGTTGAGCGGTTCCCGGCTGGCCGCGCAGCAACAGATGGAAGGC
CTCCTGGCGCCGCACCGGCCCAAGGAGCCCGCGTGGTTCCTGGCCACCGTCGGAGTCTCGCCCGACCACC
AGGGCAAGGGTCTGGGCAGCGCCGTCGTGCTCCCCGGAGTGGAGGCGGCCGAGCGCGCCGGGGTGCCCGC
CTTCCTGGAGACCTCCGCGCCCCGCAACCTCCCCTTCTACGAGCGGCTCGGCTTCACCGTCACCGCCGAC
GTCGAGGTGCCCGAAGGACCGCGCACCTGGTGCATGACCCGCAAGCCCGGTGCCTGAACGCGTTAAGTCG
ACAATCAACCTCTGGATTACAAAATTTGTGAAAGATTGACTGGTATTCTTAACTATGTTGCTCCTTTTAC
GCTATGTGGATACGCTGCTTTAATGCCTTTGTATCATGCTATTGCTTCCCGTATGGCTTTCATTTTCTCC
TCCTTGTATAAATCCTGGTTGCTGTCTCTTTATGAGGAGTTGTGGCCCGTTGTCAGGCAACGTGGCGTGG
TGTGCACTGTGTTTGCTGACGCAACCCCCACTGGTTGGGGCATTGCCACCACCTGTCAGCTCCTTTCCGG
GACTTTCGCTTTCCCCCTCCCTATTGCCACGGCGGAACTCATCGCCGCCTGCCTTGCCCGCTGCTGGACA
GGGGCTCGGCTGTTGGGCACTGACAATTCCGTGGTGTTGTCGGGGAAATCATCGTCCTTTCCTTGGCTGC
TCGCCTGTGTTGCCACCTGGATTCTGCGCGGGACGTCCTTCTGCTACGTCCCTTCGGCCCTCAATCCAGC
GGACCTTCCTTCCCGCGGCCTGCTGCCGGCTCTGCGGCCTCTTCCGCGTCTTCGCCTTCGCCCTCAGACG
AGTCGGATCTCCCTTTGGGCCGCCTCCCCGCGTCGACTTTAAGACCAATGACTTACAAGGCAGCTGTAGA
TCTTAGCCACTTTTTAAAAGAAAAGGGGGGACTGGAAGGGCTAATTCACTCCCAACGAAGACAAGATCTG
CTTTTTGCTTGTACTGGGTCTCTCTGGTTAGACCAGATCTGAGCCTGGGAGCTCTCTGGCTAACTAGGGA
ACCCACTGCTTAAGCCTCAATAAAGCTTGCCTTGAGTGCTTCAAGTAGTGTGTGCCCGTCTGTTGTGTGA
CTCTGGTAACTAGAGATCCCTCAGACCCTTTTAGTCAGTGTGGAAAATCTCTAGCAGTACGTATAGTAGT
TCATGTCATCTTATTATTCAGTATTTATAACTTGCAAAGAAATGAATATCAGAGAGTGAGAGGAACTTGT
TTATTGCAGCTTATAATGGTTACAAATAAAGCAATAGCATCACAAATTTCACAAATAAAGCATTTTTTTC
ACTGCATTCTAGTTGTGGTTTGTCCAAACTCATCAATGTATCTTATCATGTCTGGCTCTAGCTATCCCGC
CCCTAACTCCGCCCATCCCGCCCCTAACTCCGCCCAGTTCCGCCCATTCTCCGCCCCATGGCTGACTAAT
TTTTTTTATTTATGCAGAGGCCGAGGCCGCCTCGGCCTCTGAGCTATTCCAGAAGTAGTGAGGAGGCTTT
TTTGGAGGCCTAGGGACGTACCCAATTCGCCCTATAGTGAGTCGTATTACGCGCGCTCACTGGCCGTCGT
TTTACAACGTCGTGACTGGGAAAACCCTGGCGTTACCCAACTTAATCGCCTTGCAGCACATCCCCCTTTC
GCCAGCTGGCGTAATAGCGAAGAGGCCCGCACCGATCGCCCTTCCCAACAGTTGCGCAGCCTGAATGGCG
AATGGG
[124 nt withheld, positions 3367-3490]
C
[91 nt withheld, positions 3492-3582]
A
[49 nt withheld, positions 3584-3632]
CCTTTGACGTTGGAGTCCACGTTCTTT
[37 nt withheld, positions 3660-3696]
ACCCTATCTCGGTCTATTCTTTTGATTTATAAGGGATTTTGCCGATTTCGGCCTATTGGTTAAAAAATGA
GCTGATTTAACAAAAATTTAACGCGAATTTTAACAAAATATTAACGCTTACAATTTAGGTGGCACTTTTC
GGGGAAATGTGCGCGGAACCCCTATTTGTTTATTTTTCTAAATACATTCAAATATGTATCCGCTCATGAG
ACAATAACCCTGATAAATGCTTCAATAATATTGAAAAAGGAAGAGTATGAGTATTCAACATTTCCGTGTC
GCCCTTATTCCCTTTTTTGCGGCATTTTGCCTTCCTGTTTTTGCTCACCCAGAAACGCTGGTGAAAGTAA
AAGATGCTGAAGATCAGTTGGGTGCACGAGTGGGTTACATCGAACTGGATCTCAACAGCGGTAAGATCCT
TGAGAGTTTTCGCCCCGAAGAACGTTTTCCAATGATGAGCACTTTTAAAGTTCTGCTATGTGGCGCGGTA
TTATCCCGTATTGACGCCGGGCAAGAGCAACTCGGTCGCCGCATACACTATTCTCAGAATGACTTGGTTG
AGTACTCACCAGTCACAGAAAAGCATCTTACGGATGGCATGACAGTAAGAGAATTATGCAGTGCTGCCAT
AACCATGAGTGATAACACTGCGGCCAACTTACTTCTGACAACGATCGGAGGACCGAAGGAGCTAACCGCT
TTTTTGCACAACATGGGGGATCATGTAACTCGCCTTGATCGTTGGGAACCGGAGCTGAATGAAGCCATAC
CAAACGACGAGCGTGACACCACGATGCCTGTAGCAATGGCAACAACGTTGCGCAAACTATTAACTGGCGA
ACTACTTACTCTAGCTTCCCGGCAACAATTAATAGACTGGATGGAGGCGGATAAAGTTGCAGGACCACTT
CTGCGCTCGGCCCTTCCGGCTGGCTGGTTTATTGCTGATAAATCTGGAGCCGGTGAGCGTGGGTCTCGCG
GTATCATTGCAGCACTGGGGCCAGATGGTAAGCCCTCCCGTATCGTAGTTATCTACACGACGGGGAGTCA
GGCAACTATGGATGAACGAAATAGACAGATCGCTGAGATAGGTGCCTCACTGATTAAGCATTGGTAACTG
TCAGACCAAGTTTACTCATATATACTTTAGATTGATTTAAAACTTCATTTTTAATTTAAAAGGATCTAGG
TGAAGATCCTTTTTGATAATCTCATGACCAAAATCCCTTAACGTGAGTTTTCGTTCCACTGAGCGTCAGA
CCCCGTAGAAAAGATCAAAGGATCTTCTTGAGATCCTTTTTTTCTGCGCGTAATCTGCTGCTTGCAAACA
AAAAAACCACCGCTACCAGCGGTGGTTTGTTTGCCGGATCAAGAGCTACCAACTCTTTTTCCGAAGGTAA
CTGGCTTCAGCAGAGCGCAGATACCAAATACTGTTCTTCTAGTGTAGCCGTAGTTAGGCCACCACTTCAA
GAACTCTGTAGCACCGCCTACATACCTCGCTCTGCTAATCCTGTTACCAGTGGCTGCTGCCAGTGGCGAT
AAGTCGTGTCTTACCGGGTTGGACTCAAGACGATAGTTACCGGATAAGGCGCAGCGGTCGGGCTGAACGG
GGGGTTCGTGCACACAGCCCAGCTTGGAGCGAACGACCTACACCGAACTGAGATACCTACAGCGTGAGCT
ATGAGAAAGCGCCACGCTTCCCGAAGGGAGAAAGGCGGACAGGTATCCGGTAAGCGGCAGGGTCGGAACA
GGAGAGCGCACGAGGGAGCTTCCAGGGGGAAACGCCTGGTATCTTTATAGTCCTGTCGGGTTTCGCCACC
TCTGACTTGAGCGTCGATTTTTGTGATGCTCGTCAGGGGGGCGGAGCCTATGGAAAAACGCCAGCAACGC
GGCCTTTTTACGGTTCCTGGCCTTTTGCTGGCCTTTTGCTCACATGTTCTTTCCTGCGTTATCCCCTGAT
TCTGTGGATAACCGTATTACCGCCTTTGAGTGAGCTGATACCGCTCGCCGCAGCCGAACGACCGAGCGCA
GCGAGTCAGTGAGCGAGGAAGCGGAAGAGCGCCCAATACGCAAACCGCCTCTCCCCGCGCGTTGGCCGAT
TCATTAATGCAGCTGGCACGACAGGTTTCCCGACTGGAAAGCGGGCAGTGAGCGCAACGCAATTAATGTG
AGTTAGCTCACTCATTAGGCACCCCAGGCTTTACACTTTATGCTTCCGGCTCGTATGTTGTGTGGAATTG
TGAGCGGATAACAATTTCACACAGGAAACAGCTATGACCATGATTACGCCAAGCGCGCAATTAACCCTCA
CTAAAGGGAACAAAAGCTGGAGCTGCAAGCTTAATGTAGTCTTATGCAATACTCTTGTAGTCTTGCAACA
TGGTAACGATGAGTTAGCAACATGCCTTACAAGGAGAGAAAAAGCACCGTGCATGCCGATTGGTGGAAGT
AAGGTGGTACGATCGTGCCTTATTAGGAAGGCAACAGACGGGTCTGACATGGATTGGACGAACCACTGAA
TTGCCGCATTGCAGAGATATTGTATTTAAGTGCCTAGCTCGATACATAAACGGGTCTCTCTGGTTAGACC
AGATCTGAGCCTGGGAGCTCTCTGGCTAACTAGGGAACCCACTGCTTAAGCCTCAATAAAGCTTGCCTTG
AGTGCTTCAAGTAGTGTGTGCCCGTCTGTTGTGTGACTCTGGTAACTAGAGATCCCTCAGACCCTTTTAG
TCAGTGTGGAAAATCTCTAGCAGTGGCGCCCGAACAGGGACTTGAAAGCGAAAGGGAAACCAGAGGAGCT
CTCTCGACGCAGGACTCGGCTTGCTGAAGCGCGCACGGCAAGAGGCGAGGGGCGGCGACTGGTGAGTACG
CCAAAAATTTTGACTAGCGGAGGCTAGAAGGAGAGAGATGGGTGCGAGAGCGTCAGTATTAAGCGGGGGA
GAATTAGATCGCGATGGGAAAAAATTCGGTTAAGGCCAGGGGGAAAGAAAAAATATAAATTAAAACATAT
AGTATGGGCAAGCAGGGAGCTAGAACGATTCGCAGTTAATCCTGGCCTGTTAGAAACATCAGAAGGCTGT
AGACAAATACTGGGACAGCTACAACCATCCCTTCAGACAGGATCAGAAGAACTTAGATCATTATATAATA
CAGTAGCAACCCTCTATTGTGTGCATCAAAGGATAGAGATAAAAGACACCAAGGAAGCTTTAGACAAGAT
AGAGGAAGAGCAAAACAAAAGTAAGACCACCGCACAGCAAGCGGCCGCTGATCTTCAGACCTGGAGGAGG
AGATATGAGGGACAATTGGAGAAGTGAATTATATAAATATAAAGTAGTAAAAATTGAACCATTAGGAGTA
GCACCCACCAAGGCAAAGAGAAGAGTGGTGCAGAGAGAAAAAAGAGCAGTGGGAATAGGAGCTTTGTTCC
TTGGGTTCTTGGGAGCAGCAGGAAGCACTATGGGCGCAGCGTCAATGACGCTGACGGTACAGGCCAGACA
ATTATTGTCTGGTATAGTGCAGCAGCAGAACAATTTGCTGAGGGCTATTGAGGCGCAACAGCATCTGTTG
CAACTCACAGTCTGGGGCATCAAGCAGCTCCAGGCAAGAATCCTGGCTGTGGAAAGATACCTAAAGGATC
AACAGCTCCTGGGGATTTGGGGTTGCTCTGGAAAACTCATTTGCACCACTGCTGTGCCTTGGAATGCTAG
TTGGAGTAATAAATCTCTGGAACAGATTTGGAATCACACGACCTGGATGGAGTGGGACAGAGAAATTAAC
AATTACACAAGCTTAATACACTCCTTAATTGAAGAATCGCAAAACCAGCAAGAAAAGAATGAACAAGAAT
TATTGGAATTAGATAAATGGGCAAGTTTGTGGAATTGGTTTAACATAACAAATTGGCTGTGGTATATAAA
ATTATTCATAATGATAGTAGGAGGCTTGGTAGGTTTAAGAATAGTTTTTGCTGTACTTTCTATAGTGAAT
AGAGTTAGGCAGGGATATTCACCATTATCGTTTCAGACCCACCTCCCAACCCCGAGGGGACCCAGAGAGG
GCCTATTTCCCATGATTCCTTCATATTTGCATATACGATACAAGGCTGTTAGAGAGATAATTAGAATTAA
TTTGACTGTAAACACAAAGATATTAGTACAAAATACGTGACGTAGAAAGTAATAATTTCTTGGGTAGTTT
GCAGTTTTAAAATTATGTTTTAAAATGGACTATCATATGCTTACCGTAACTTGAAAGTATTTCGATTTCT
TGGCTTTATATATCTTGTGGAAAGGACGAAACACCGTATTCCCATTGGCATCCAAGGTTTTAGAGCTAGA
AATAGCAAGTTAAAATAAGGCTAGTCCGTTATCAACTTGAAAAAGTGGCACCGAGTCGGTGCTTTTTTAA
GCTTGGCGTAACTAGATCTTGAGACAAATGGCAGTATTCATCCACAATTTTAAAAGAAAAGGGGGGATTG
GGGGGTACAGTGCAGGGGAAAGAATAGTAGACATAATAGCAACAGACATACAAACTAAAGAATTACAAAA
ACAAATTACAAAAATTCAAAATTTTCGGGTTTATTACAGGGACAGCAGAGATCCACTTTGGCGCCGGCTC
GAGGGGG
Features (pLannotate 1.2.2; 29 found; start..end, strand, type, name):
     14..80      +  CDS            small t antigen (fragment): SV40 (simian virus 40) small t antigen
    106..317     +  promoter       EF-1α core promoter: core promoter for human elongation factor EF-1α
    318..1256    +  intron         EF-1α intron A: intron upstream of the start codon of human EF-1α
   1278..1877    +  CDS            PuroR (fragment): puromycin N-acetyltransferase; pac from Streptomyces; confers resistance to puromycin
   1893..2481    +  misc_feature   WPRE: woodchuck hepatitis virus posttranscriptional regulatory element
   2532..2551    +  misc_feature   cPPT/CTS (fragment): central polypurine tract and central termination sequence of HIV-1
   2553..2786    +  LTR            3' LTR (ΔU3): self-inactivating 3' long terminal repeat (LTR) from HIV-1
   2864..2985    +  polyA_signal   SV40 poly(A) signal: SV40 polyadenylation signal
   3025..3160    +  rep_origin     SV40 ori: SV40 origin of replication
   3181..3199    -  promoter       T7 promoter: promoter for bacteriophage T7 RNA polymerase
   3207..3362    +  CDS            lacZα (fragment): LacZα fragment of β-galactosidase; lacZ fragment
   3367..3795    +  rep_origin     f1 ori (sequence partly withheld): f1 bacteriophage origin of replication; arrow indicates direction of (+) strand synthesis
   3848..3952    +  promoter       AmpR promoter: bla
   3953..4813    +  CDS            AmpR: β-lactamase; bla; confers resistance to ampicillin, carbenicillin, and related antibiotics
   4984..5572    +  rep_origin     ori: high-copy-number ColE1/pMB1/pBR322/pUC origin of replication
   5755..5847    +  CDS            lacI (fragment): lac repressor; lacI; The lac repressor binds to the lac operator to inhibit transcription in E. coli. This inhibition can be relieved by adding lactose or isopropyl-β-D-thiogalactopyranoside (IPTG).
   5860..5881    +  protein_bind   CAP binding site: CAP binding activates transcription in the presence of cAMP. E. coli catabolite activator protein
   5896..5926    +  promoter       lac promoter: promoter for the E. coli lac operon
   5934..5950    +  protein_bind   lac operator: The lac repressor binds to the lac operator to inhibit transcription in E. coli. This inhibition can be relieved by adding lactose or isopropyl-β-D-thiogalactopyranoside (IPTG). lac repressor encoded by lacI
   5995..6013    +  promoter       T3 promoter: promoter for bacteriophage T3 RNA polymerase
   6041..6267    +  promoter       RSV promoter: Rous sarcoma virus enhancer/promoter
   6268..6448    +  LTR            5' LTR (truncated): truncated 5' long terminal repeat (LTR) from HIV-1
   6495..6620    +  misc_feature   HIV-1 Ψ: packaging signal of human immunodeficiency virus type 1
   6604..6967    +  CDS            HIV-1 gag (fragment): gag protein from human immunodeficiency virus 1; gag
   7113..7346    +  misc_feature   RRE: The Rev response element (RRE) of HIV-1 allows for Rev-dependent mRNA export from the nucleus to the cytoplasm.
   7723..7749    +  CDS            Rev (fragment): human immunodeficiency virus 1 (HIV-1) Rev protein; rev; enhances nuclear export of unspliced and incompletely spliced viral mRNAs
   7753..7993    +  promoter       U6 promoter: RNA polymerase III promoter for human U6 snRNA
   8023..8098    +  misc_RNA       gRNA scaffold: guide RNA scaffold for the Streptococcus pyogenes CRISPR/Cas9 system
   8154..8271    +  misc_feature   cPPT/CTS: central polypurine tract and central termination sequence of HIV-1
