[The description below was written by a language model from this plasmid's Addgene catalogue record and pLannotate feature annotations shown in this document.]
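Description:
NUAK2 gRNA (BRDN0001145484) is a third-generation lentiviral guide RNA plasmid built on the lentiGuide-Puro backbone and designed to direct Streptococcus pyogenes Cas9 to the human NUAK2 gene (also known as SNARK). It is maintained in E. coli through a high-copy ColE1/pUC-type origin with ampicillin selection from the β-lactamase gene. The bacterial portion also carries an f1 origin and remnants of lac and phage promoter elements from the parental cloning vector. The annotated full sequence is about 8.3 kb.

The viral genome is transcribed from an RSV promoter fused to a truncated HIV-1 5' LTR, which makes packaging Tat-independent. It contains the Ψ packaging signal with a partial gag sequence, the Rev response element for nuclear export of the unspliced genome, a cPPT/CTS that aids nuclear import, and a self-inactivating ΔU3 3' LTR. Between the LTRs are two expression units. A human U6 RNA polymerase III promoter drives the NUAK2-specific 20-nucleotide spacer joined to the Cas9 gRNA scaffold. An EF-1α core promoter with its intron A drives puromycin N-acetyltransferase, followed by a WPRE to enhance transcript expression, so that transduced mammalian cells can be selected with puromycin. An SV40 polyadenylation signal and an SV40 origin lie downstream of the 3' LTR.

The plasmid does not encode Cas9, so it must be used in cells that already express the nuclease or together with a separate Cas9 lentivirus. The guide was designed against the NUAK2 reference transcript and belongs to a human kinome gRNA collection, which fits its use for CRISPR knockout of this kinase.
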