Addgene plasmid #77000: NUAK2 gRNA (BRDN0001145484)
Purpose: 3rd generation lentiviral gRNA plasmid targeting human NUAK2
Depositing lab: John Doench & David Root. Depositing organization: Broad Institute. Publication: Optimized sgRNA design to maximize activity and minimize off-target effects of CRISPR-Cas9. Doench JG, Fusi N, Sullender M, Hegde M, Vaimberg EW, Donovan KF, Smith I, Tothova Z, Wilen C, Orchard R, Virgin HW, Listgarten J, Root DE. Nat Biotechnol. 2016 Jan 18. doi: 10.1038/nbt.3437. PubMed 26780180.
Backbone
  Vector backbone: lentiGuide-Puro
  Backbone manufacturer: Zhang Lab (Addgene plasmid # 52963)
  Vector type: Mammalian Expression, Lentiviral, CRISPR
  Selectable markers: Puromycin
Growth in bacteria
  Bacterial resistance: Ampicillin, 100 μg/mL
  Growth temperature: 37°C
  Growth strain: DH5alpha
  Copy number: High Copy
Gene/Insert
  Gene/Insert name: NUAK2 (alt names: NUAK2; NM_030952.2)
  gRNA/shRNA sequence: TATTCCCATTGGCATCCAAG
  Species: H. sapiens (human)
  Entrez Gene: NUAK2 (a.k.a. SNARK, FLJ90349, DKFZp434J037, DKFZp686F01113)
  Promoter: hU6
  Cloning method: Unknown
  Sequencing primers: 5′ U6-F; 3′ pS2-R
Terms and licenses: Academic/Nonprofit Terms; Industry Terms: Not Available to Industry
Depositor comments: The gRNA was designed to target the following Genbank reference sequence(s): NM_030952.2. Note that this plasmid does NOT contain Cas9. It should be used in conjunction with lentiCas9-Blast (Addgene #52962) or otherwise with cell lines already expressing Cas9. Browse the full kinome gRNA library at http://www.addgene.org/pooled-library/broadgpp-human-kinome/ or visit http://www.broadinstitute.org/rnai/public/ for detailed protocols and information.
How to cite: NUAK2 gRNA (BRDN0001145484) was a gift from John Doench & David Root (Addgene plasmid # 77000 ; http://n2t.net/addgene:77000 ; RRID:Addgene_77000)
