>Addgene plasmid #77000 | NUAK2 gRNA (BRDN0001145484) | depositor partial sequence | sequence record 144460 | Target Sequence
TATTCCCATTGGCATCCAAG
