>Addgene plasmid #77000 | NUAK2 gRNA (BRDN0001145484) | addgene partial sequence | sequence record 186919 | hU6-F
GAAAGTAATAATTTCTTGGGTAGTTTGCAGTTTTAAAATTATGTTTTAAAATGGACTATCATATGCTTAC
CGTAACTTGAAAGTATTTCGATTTCTTGGCTTTATATATCTTGTGGAAAGGACGAAACACCGTATTCCCA
TTGGCATCCAAGGTTTTAGAGCTAGAAATAGCAAGTTAAAATAAGGCTAGTCCGTTATCAACTTGAAAAA
GTGGCACCGAGTCGGTGCTTTTTTAAGCTTGGCGTAACTAGATCTTGAGACAAATGGCAGTATTCATCCA
CAATTTTAAAAGAAAAGGGGGGATTGGGGGGTACAGTGCAGGGGAAAGAATAGTAGACATAATAGCAACA
GACATACAAACTAAAGAATTACAAAAACAAATTACAAAAATTCAAAATTTTCGGGTTTATTACAGGGACA
GCAGAGATCCACTTTGGCGCCGGCTCGAGGGGGCCCGGGTGCAAAGATGGATAAAGTTTTAAACAGAGAG
GAATCTTTGCAGCTAATGGACCTTCTAGGTCTTGAAAGGAGTGGGAATTGGCTCCGGTGCCCGTCAGTGG
GCAGAGCGCA
